>Addgene plasmid #146873 | pGEX-6P-1-HsTNRC6Biso1_1219-1621_L | depositor full sequence | sequence record 289320 | Full Sequence
ACGTTATCGACTGCACGGTGCACCAATGCTTCTGGCGTCAGGCAGCCATCGGAAGCTGTGGTATGGCTGT
GCAGGTCGTAAATCACTGCATAATTCGTGTCGCTCAAGGCGCACTCCCGTTCTGGATAATGTTTTTTGCG
CCGACATCATAACGGTTCTGGCAAATATTCTGAAATGAGCTGTTGACAATTAATCATCGGCTCGTATAAT
GTGTGGAATTGTGAGCGGATAACAATTTCACACAGGAAACAGTATTCATGTCCCCTATACTAGGTTATTG
GAAAATTAAGGGCCTTGTGCAACCCACTCGACTTCTTTTGGAATATCTTGAAGAAAAATATGAAGAGCAT
TTGTATGAGCGCGATGAAGGTGATAAATGGCGAAACAAAAAGTTTGAATTGGGTTTGGAGTTTCCCAATC
TTCCTTATTATATTGATGGTGATGTTAAATTAACACAGTCTATGGCCATCATACGTTATATAGCTGACAA
GCACAACATGTTGGGTGGTTGTCCAAAAGAGCGTGCAGAGATTTCAATGCTTGAAGGAGCGGTTTTGGAT
ATTAGATACGGTGTTTCGAGAATTGCATATAGTAAAGACTTTGAAACTCTCAAAGTTGATTTTCTTAGCA
AGCTACCTGAAATGCTGAAAATGTTCGAAGATCGTTTATGTCATAAAACATATTTAAATGGTGATCATGT
AACCCATCCTGACTTCATGTTGTATGACGCTCTTGATGTTGTTTTATACATGGACCCAATGTGCCTGGAT
GCGTTCCCAAAATTAGTTTGTTTTAAAAAACGTATTGAAGCTATCCCACAAATTGATAAGTACTTGAAAT
CCAGCAAGTATATAGCATGGCCTTTGCAGGGCTGGCAAGCCACGTTTGGTGGTGGCGACCATCCTCCAAA
ATCGGATCTGGAAGTTCTGTTCCAGGGGCCCCTGGGATCCAGGCAGCCAGGCATGAAGCACTCGCCCTCT
CATCCTGTTGGGCCCAAGCCGCATCTGGACAACATGGTACCCAACGCATTGAATGTGGGGCTCCCAGACC
TTCAAACCAAAGGGCCAATACCTGGATATGGTTCTGGCTTCAGCTCTGGCGGCATGGACTATGGCATGGT
TGGTGGGAAGGAGGCTGGAACCGAGTCTCGCTTTAAACAGTGGACCTCCATGATGGAGGGGCTGCCCTCT
GTAGCCACACAGGAAGCCAATATGCACAAAAATGGCGCTATAGTGGCCCCTGGTAAAACCCGGGGAGGGT
CACCGTACAACCAGTTTGATATCATCCCTGGTGACACACTGGGTGGCCATACGGGTCCTGCTGGTGATAG
CTGGTTACCTGCCAAATCTCCACCAACAAATAAAATCGGAAGTAAATCCAGCAATGCCAGTTGGCCTCCA
GAATTCCAACCAGGAGTGCCATGGAAAGGTATCCAAAACATTGACCCTGAATCTGACCCCTATGTCACCC
CAGGAAGTGTGCTGGGGGGTACAGCCACATCTCCCATTGTAGATACTGACCACCAACTGCTGCGGGATAA
CACCACAGGGTCTAATTCTTCCCTCAACACCTCGCTGCCTTCACCTGGTGCCTGGCCCTACAGTGCCTCT
GACAACTCCTTTACCAACGTTCATAGCACTTCAGCAAAGTTCCCTGATTACAAATCAACATGGTCCCCAG
ATCCCATAGGACACAACCCCACTCATCTCTCCAACAAGATGTGGAAAAACCATATTTCCTCCAGGAACAC
TACACCGCTGCCCCGCCCACCTCCTGGTCTGACCAACCCCAAACCATCATCTCCCTGGAGCAGCACAGCA
CCCCGATCAGTCAGGGGGTGGGGGACACAGGACTCACGGCTCGCCTCGGCCTCTACCTGGAGTGATGGTG
GCTCAGTTCGTCCTAGTTACTGGCTGGTTCTTCACAATCTCACCCCACAGATTGATGGGTCAACCTTGAG
AACGATCTGCATGCAGCATGGCCCACTGCTGACATTCCATCTGAATCTAACCCAGGGCACTGCCCTGATC
CGATACAGCACCAAACAGGAGGCGGCCAAGGCCCAAACTGCACTGCACATGTGTGTGTTGGGAAACACTA
CCATCCTTGCTGAGTTTGCCACTGATGATGAAGTCAGCCGCTTTCTGGCACAAGCTCAGTAAGCGGCCGC
ATCGTGACTGACTGACGATCTGCCTCGCGCGTTTCGGTGATGACGGTGAAAACCTCTGACACATGCAGCT
CCCGGAGACGGTCACAGCTTGTCTGTAAGCGGATGCCGGGAGCAGACAAGCCCGTCAGGGCGCGTCAGCG
GGTGTTGGCGGGTGTCGGGGCGCAGCCATGACCCAGTCACGTAGCGATAGCGGAGTGTATAATTCTTGAA
GACGAAAGGGCCTCGTGATACGCCTATTTTTATAGGTTAATGTCATGATAATAATGGTTTCTTAGACGTC
AGGTGGCACTTTTCGGGGAAATGTGCGCGGAACCCCTATTTGTTTATTTTTCTAAATACATTCAAATATG
TATCCGCTCATGAGACAATAACCCTGATAAATGCTTCAATAATATTGAAAAAGGAAGAGTATGAGTATTC
AACATTTCCGTGTCGCCCTTATTCCCTTTTTTGCGGCATTTTGCCTTCCTGTTTTTGCTCACCCAGAAAC
GCTGGTGAAAGTAAAAGATGCTGAAGATCAGTTGGGTGCACGAGTGGGTTACATCGAACTGGATCTCAAC
AGCGGTAAGATCCTTGAGAGTTTTCGCCCCGAAGAACGTTTTCCAATGATGAGCACTTTTAAAGTTCTGC
TATGTGGCGCGGTATTATCCCGTGTTGACGCCGGGCAAGAGCAACTCGGTCGCCGCATACACTATTCTCA
GAATGACTTGGTTGAGTACTCACCAGTCACAGAAAAGCATCTTACGGATGGCATGACAGTAAGAGAATTA
TGCAGTGCTGCCATAACCATGAGTGATAACACTGCGGCCAACTTACTTCTGACAACGATCGGAGGACCGA
AGGAGCTAACCGCTTTTTTGCACAACATGGGGGATCATGTAACTCGCCTTGATCGTTGGGAACCGGAGCT
GAATGAAGCCATACCAAACGACGAGCGTGACACCACGATGCCTGCAGCAATGGCAACAACGTTGCGCAAA
CTATTAACTGGCGAACTACTTACTCTAGCTTCCCGGCAACAATTAATAGACTGGATGGAGGCGGATAAAG
TTGCAGGACCACTTCTGCGCTCGGCCCTTCCGGCTGGCTGGTTTATTGCTGATAAATCTGGAGCCGGTGA
GCGTGGGTCTCGCGGTATCATTGCAGCACTGGGGCCAGATGGTAAGCCCTCCCGTATCGTAGTTATCTAC
ACGACGGGGAGTCAGGCAACTATGGATGAACGAAATAGACAGATCGCTGAGATAGGTGCCTCACTGATTA
AGCATTGGTAACTGTCAGACCAAGTTTACTCATATATACTTTAGATTGATTTAAAACTTCATTTTTAATT
TAAAAGGATCTAGGTGAAGATCCTTTTTGATAATCTCATGACCAAAATCCCTTAACGTGAGTTTTCGTTC
CACTGAGCGTCAGACCCCGTAGAAAAGATCAAAGGATCTTCTTGAGATCCTTTTTTTCTGCGCGTAATCT
GCTGCTTGCAAACAAAAAAACCACCGCTACCAGCGGTGGTTTGTTTGCCGGATCAAGAGCTACCAACTCT
TTTTCCGAAGGTAACTGGCTTCAGCAGAGCGCAGATACCAAATACTGTCCTTCTAGTGTAGCCGTAGTTA
GGCCACCACTTCAAGAACTCTGTAGCACCGCCTACATACCTCGCTCTGCTAATCCTGTTACCAGTGGCTG
CTGCCAGTGGCGATAAGTCGTGTCTTACCGGGTTGGACTCAAGACGATAGTTACCGGATAAGGCGCAGCG
GTCGGGCTGAACGGGGGGTTCGTGCACACAGCCCAGCTTGGAGCGAACGACCTACACCGAACTGAGATAC
CTACAGCGTGAGCTATGAGAAAGCGCCACGCTTCCCGAAGGGAGAAAGGCGGACAGGTATCCGGTAAGCG
GCAGGGTCGGAACAGGAGAGCGCACGAGGGAGCTTCCAGGGGGAAACGCCTGGTATCTTTATAGTCCTGT
CGGGTTTCGCCACCTCTGACTTGAGCGTCGATTTTTGTGATGCTCGTCAGGGGGGCGGAGCCTATGGAAA
AACGCCAGCAACGCGGCCTTTTTACGGTTCCTGGCCTTTTGCTGGCCTTTTGCTCACATGTTCTTTCCTG
CGTTATCCCCTGATTCTGTGGATAACCGTATTACCGCCTTTGAGTGAGCTGATACCGCTCGCCGCAGCCG
AACGACCGAGCGCAGCGAGTCAGTGAGCGAGGAAGCGGAAGAGCGCCTGATGCGGTATTTTCTCCTTACG
CATCTGTGCGGTATTTCACACCGCATAAATTCCGACACCATCGAATGGTGCAAAACCTTTCGCGGTATGG
CATGATAGCGCCCGGAAGAGAGTCAATTCAGGGTGGTGAATGTGAAACCAGTAACGTTATACGATGTCGC
AGAGTATGCCGGTGTCTCTTATCAGACCGTTTCCCGCGTGGTGAACCAGGCCAGCCACGTTTCTGCGAAA
ACGCGGGAAAAAGTGGAAGCGGCGATGGCGGAGCTGAATTACATTCCCAACCGCGTGGCACAACAACTGG
CGGGCAAACAGTCGTTGCTGATTGGCGTTGCCACCTCCAGTCTGGCCCTGCACGCGCCGTCGCAAATTGT
CGCGGCGATTAAATCTCGCGCCGATCAACTGGGTGCCAGCGTGGTGGTGTCGATGGTAGAACGAAGCGGC
GTCGAAGCCTGTAAAGCGGCGGTGCACAATCTTCTCGCGCAACGCGTCAGTGGGCTGATCATTAACTATC
CGCTGGATGACCAGGATGCCATTGCTGTGGAAGCTGCCTGCACTAATGTTCCGGCGTTATTTCTTGATGT
CTCTGACCAGACACCCATCAACAGTATTATTTTCTCCCATGAAGACGGTACGCGACTGGGCGTGGAGCAT
CTGGTCGCATTGGGTCACCAGCAAATCGCGCTGTTAGCGGGCCCATTAAGTTCTGTCTCGGCGCGTCTGC
GTCTGGCTGGCTGGCATAAATATCTCACTCGCAATCAAATTCAGCCGATAGCGGAACGGGAAGGCGACTG
GAGTGCCATGTCCGGTTTTCAACAAACCATGCAAATGCTGAATGAGGGCATCGTTCCCACTGCGATGCTG
GTTGCCAACGATCAGATGGCGCTGGGCGCAATGCGCGCCATTACCGAGTCCGGGCTGCGCGTTGGTGCGG
ATATCTCGGTAGTGGGATACGACGATACCGAAGACAGCTCATGTTATATCCCGCCGTCAACCACCATCAA
ACAGGATTTTCGCCTGCTGGGGCAAACCAGCGTGGACCGCTTGCTGCAACTCTCTCAGGGCCAGGCGGTG
AAGGGCAATCAGCTGTTGCCCGTCTCACTGGTGAAAAGAAAAACCACCCTGGCGCCCAATACGCAAACCG
CCTCTCCCCGCGCGTTGGCCGATTCATTAATGCAGCTGGCACGACAGGTTTCCCGACTGGAAAGCGGGCA
GTGAGCGCAACGCAATTAATGTGAGTTAGCTCACTCATTAGGCACCCCAGGCTTTACACTTTATGCTTCC
GGCTCGTATGTTGTGTGGAATTGTGAGCGGATAACAATTTCACACAGGAAACAGCTATGACCATGATTAC
GGATTCACTGGCCGTCGTTTTACAACGTCGTGACTGGGAAAACCCTGGCGTTACCCAACTTAATCGCCTT
GCAGCACATCCCCCTTTCGCCAGCTGGCGTAATAGCGAAGAGGCCCGCACCGATCGCCCTTCCCAACAGT
TGCGCAGCCTGAATGGCGAATGGCGCTTTGCCTGGTTTCCGGCACCAGAAGCGGTGCCGGAAAGCTGGCT
GGAGTGCGATCTTCCTGAGGCCGATACTGTCGTCGTCCCCTCAAACTGGCAGATGCACGGTTACGATGCG
CCCATCTACACCAACGTAACCTATCCCATTACGGTCAATCCGCCGTTTGTTCCCACGGAGAATCCGACGG
GTTGTTACTCGCTCACATTTAATGTTGATGAAAGCTGGCTACAGGAAGGCCAGACGCGAATTATTTTTGA
TGGCGTTGGAATT
Features (pLannotate 1.2.2; 17 found; start..end, strand, type, name):
      6..107     -  CDS            yciV (fragment): RNAAM_ECOLI - Also known as trpH From Escherichia coli (strain K12).
    183..211     +  promoter       tac promoter: strong E. coli promoter; hybrid between the trp and lac UV5 promoters
    219..235     +  protein_bind   lac operator: The lac repressor binds to the lac operator to inhibit transcription in E. coli. This inhibition can be relieved by adding lactose or isopropyl-β-D-thiogalactopyranoside (IPTG). lac repressor encoded by lacI
    258..911     +  CDS            GST26_SCHJA: Experimental evidence at protein level: Swiss-Prot protein existence level 1. GST isoenzymes appear to play a central role in the parasite detoxification system. Other functions are also suspected including a role in increasing the solubility of haematin in the parasite gut. From Schistosoma japonicum (Blood fluke).
    951..2159    +  CDS            TNRC6B (fragment): TNR6B_HUMAN - Also known as KIAA1093. Experimental evidence at protein level: Swiss-Prot protein existence level 1. Plays a role in RNA-mediated gene silencing by both micro- RNAs (miRNAs) and short interfering RNAs (siRNAs) (PubMed:16289642, PubMed:19167051, PubMed:19304925, PubMed:32354837). Required for miRNA- dependent translational repression and siRNA-dependent endonucleolytic cleavage of complementary mRNAs by argonaute family proteins (PubMed:16289642, PubMed:19167051, PubMed:19304925, PubMed:32354837). As scaffolding protein associates with argonaute proteins bound to partially comple
   2190..2229    +  CDS            rop (fragment): Rop protein, which maintains plasmids at low copy number; rop
   2331..2371    +  misc_feature   bom (fragment): basis of mobility region from pBR322
   2476..2580    +  promoter       AmpR promoter: bla
   2581..3441    +  CDS            AmpR: β-lactamase; bla; confers resistance to ampicillin, carbenicillin, and related antibiotics
   3612..4200    +  rep_origin     ori: high-copy-number ColE1/pMB1/pBR322/pUC origin of replication
   4386..4437    -  misc_feature   bom (fragment): basis of mobility region from pBR322
   4444..4521    +  promoter       lacIq promoter: lacI (mutant); In the lacIq allele, a single base change in the promoter boosts expression of the lacI gene about 10-fold.
   4522..5604    +  CDS            lacI: lac repressor; lacI; The lac repressor binds to the lac operator to inhibit transcription in E. coli. This inhibition can be relieved by adding lactose or isopropyl-β-D-thiogalactopyranoside (IPTG).
   5617..5638    +  protein_bind   CAP binding site: CAP binding activates transcription in the presence of cAMP. E. coli catabolite activator protein
   5653..5683    +  promoter       lac promoter: promoter for the E. coli lac operon
   5691..5707    +  protein_bind   lac operator: The lac repressor binds to the lac operator to inhibit transcription in E. coli. This inhibition can be relieved by adding lactose or isopropyl-β-D-thiogalactopyranoside (IPTG). lac repressor encoded by lacI
   5727..5900    +  CDS            lacZα: LacZα fragment of β-galactosidase; lacZ fragment
