[The description below was written by a language model from this plasmid's Addgene catalogue record and pLannotate feature annotations shown in this document.]
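Description:
pGEX-6P-1-HsTNRC6Biso1_1219-1621_L is a bacterial expression plasmid of 6,173 nt built on the pGEX-6P-1 backbone, designed to produce a fragment of human TNRC6B (isoform 1, residues 1219–1621) as an N-terminal glutathione S-transferase fusion in E. coli. It replicates from a ColE1/pMB1-type origin and is selected with ampicillin through the β-lactamase gene and its own promoter. The catalogue lists it as low copy, while the automated annotation labels the origin with a generic high-copy family description. Only short fragments of rop and the pBR322 bom region are detected. A small yciV fragment and a lac promoter/operator/lacZα segment downstream of lacI are also annotated and appear to be backbone remnants.

Expression is driven by the hybrid tac promoter followed by a lac operator. The plasmid carries its own lacI gene under the lacIq promoter, so transcription is held off by lac repressor and induced with IPTG. The Schistosoma japonicum GST coding sequence lies directly upstream of the TNRC6B fragment (about 1.2 kb), separated by a short linker. In pGEX-6P vectors this linker normally encodes a PreScission protease site for removing the tag, although that site is not annotated here. The ORF was taken from a human TNRC6B reference transcript, and the cloning method is not recorded.

TNRC6B is a GW182-family scaffold protein that associates with Argonaute proteins in miRNA- and siRNA-mediated silencing. The associated study concerns PABPC1-binding sites in GW182 proteins, so this GST fusion is probably meant for purifying the fragment on glutathione resin and for pull-down or binding assays. The depositor sequence may be theoretical rather than fully verified.
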