Addgene plasmid #146873: pGEX-6P-1-HsTNRC6Biso1_1219-1621_L
Purpose: Bacterial Expression of HsTNRC6Biso1_1219-1621
Depositing lab: Elisa Izaurralde. Depositing organization: Max Planck Institute for Developmental Biology. Publication: Two PABPC1-binding sites in GW182 proteins promote miRNA-mediated gene silencing. Huntzinger E, Braun JE, Heimstädt S, Zekri L, Izaurralde E. EMBO J. 2010 Dec 15;29(24):4146-60. doi: 10.1038/emboj.2010.274 PubMed 21063388.
Backbone
  Vector backbone: pGEX-6P-1
  Vector type: Bacterial Expression
Growth in bacteria
  Bacterial resistance: Ampicillin, 100 μg/mL
  Growth temperature: 37°C
  Growth strain: DH5alpha
  Copy number: Low Copy
Gene/Insert
  Gene/Insert name: HsTNRC6Biso1_1219-1621
  Species: H. sapiens (human)
  Entrez Gene: TNRC6B (a.k.a. GDSBA)
  Cloning method: Unknown
Terms and licenses: Academic/Nonprofit Terms; Industry Terms: Not Available to Industry
Depositor comments: ORF extracted from NM_015088 Plasmids from this collection were made available to the research community and donated after the lab closed. Please note that the sequence provided by the depositing laboratory may be theoretical/predicted or based on Sanger sequencing results. There may be discrepancies between sequencing results obtained by Addgene and the depositor sequence. If an Addgene verified sequence is not available, please contact before placing your order to request that our lab fully sequence the plasmid.
How to cite: pGEX-6P-1-HsTNRC6Biso1_1219-1621_L was a gift from Elisa Izaurralde (Addgene plasmid # 146873 ; http://n2t.net/addgene:146873 ; RRID:Addgene_146873)
